>Addgene plasmid #24401 | pET28a-Beclin1 (1-242) | addgene partial sequence | sequence record 30164 | 24401 with T7-term
CGGGCTTTGTTAGCAGCCGGATCTCAGTGGTGGTGGTGGTGGTGCTCGAGTGCGGCCGCTCACTCCAGCT
GCTGTCGTTTAAATTCACTGTATTCTCTCTGATACTGAGCTTCCTCCTGATCCAGTCTCTCAGCCTCAGC
CTGGACCTTCTCGAGATTTTCTGCCACTATCTTGCGGTTCTTTTCCACGTCTTCCAGCTCCTGGATCAGC
CTCTCCTCCTCTAGTGCCAGCTCCTTTAGCTCCATCTGTAACTGTTCACTGTCATCCTCATTCATTTGCT
CTAAGATCTCCAAACAGCGTTTGTAGTTCTGACACTCATTTTCAGTGACGTTGAGCTGAGTGTCCAGCTG
GTCTAAAAGAGTATCTGTGCATTCCTCACAGAGTGGGTGATCCACATCTGTCTGGCCCGACATGATGTCA
AAAAGGTCCCCAGTGACCTTCAGTCTTCGGCTGAGGTTCTCCATGGTGCCGCCATCAGATGCCTCCCCAA
TCAGAGTGAAGCTGTTGGCACTTTCTGTGGACATCATCCTGGCTGGGGGGATGAATCTGCGAGAGACACC
ATCCTGGCGAGGAGTTTCAATAAATGGCTCCTCTCCTGAGTTAGTCTCTTCCTC
