>Addgene plasmid #24401 | pET28a-Beclin1 (1-242) | addgene partial sequence | sequence record 30165 | 24401 with T7
TTTTGTTTAACTTTAAGAAGGAGATATACCATGGGCAGCAGCCATCATCATCNTNNTCACAGCAGCGGCC
TGGTGCCGCGCGGCAGCCATATGGCTAGCATGACTGGTGGACAGCAAATGGGTCGCGGATCCATGGAAGG
GTCTAAGACGTCCAACAACAGCACCATGCAGGTGAGCTTCGTGTGCCAGCGCTGCAGCCAGCCCCTGAAA
CTGGACACGAGTTTCAAGATCCTGGACCGTGTCACCATCCAGGAACTCACAGCTCCATTACTTACCACAG
CCCAGGCGAAACCAGGAGAGACCCAGGAGGAAGAGACTAACTCAGGAGAGGAGCCATTTATTGAAACTCC
TCGCCAGGATGGTGTCTCTCGCAGATTCATCCCCCCAGCCAGGATGATGTCCACAGAAAGTGCCAACAGC
TTCACTCTGATTGGGGAGGCATCTGATGGCGGCACCATGGAGAACCTCAGCCGAAGACTGAAGGTCACTG
GGGACCTTTTTGACATCATGTCGGGCCAGACAGATGTGGATCACCCACTCTGTGAGGAATGCACAGATAC
TCTTTTAGACCAGCTGGACACTCAGCTCAACGTCACTGAAAATGAGTGTCAGAACTACAAACGCTGTTTG
GAGATCTTAGAGCAAATGAATGAGGATGACAGT
