[The description below was written by a language model from this plasmid's Addgene catalogue record.]
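Description:
pET28a-Beclin1 (1-242) is a bacterial expression plasmid built on the pET-28a backbone (about 5.4 kb without insert) for producing a truncated form of human Beclin 1 in E. coli. It is selected with kanamycin and is listed as high copy, with DH5alpha given as the propagation strain. No feature table accompanies the record, so the backbone elements are not itemised. pET-28a vectors generally drive the cloned gene from a T7 promoter under lac operator control, which fits the T7 sequencing primer listed for the 5′ end. Expression from such a promoter normally requires a host that supplies T7 RNA polymerase, rather than the cloning strain used for maintenance.

The insert is a 726 bp fragment of human BECN1 (also known as ATG6 or VPS30) encoding only amino acids 1-242, so the C-terminal part of the protein is absent. It was cloned by restriction digestion between BamHI at the 5′ end and NotI at the 3′ end, and the record does not say whether these sites survive. This placement puts the fragment in frame with the N-terminal His tag encoded by the backbone, allowing the recombinant protein to be purified by metal affinity chromatography.

The plasmid is associated with work identifying Barkor as an autophagy-specific partner of Beclin 1 and the class III phosphatidylinositol 3-kinase. A His-tagged N-terminal fragment of this kind would suit recombinant protein production for binding or domain-mapping experiments, although the record does not state the specific application.
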