Addgene plasmid #24401: pET28a-Beclin1 (1-242)
Depositing lab: Qing Zhong. Depositing organization: University of California, Berkeley. Publication: Identification of Barkor as a mammalian autophagy-specific factor for Beclin 1 and class III phosphatidylinositol 3-kinase. Sun Q, Fan W, Chen K, Ding X, Chen S, Zhong Q. Proc Natl Acad Sci U S A. 2008 Dec 9. 105(49):19211-6. 10.1073/pnas.0810452105 PubMed 19050071.
Backbone
  Vector backbone: pET-28a
  Backbone size w/o insert (bp): 5400
  Vector type: Bacterial Expression
Growth in bacteria
  Bacterial resistance: Kanamycin, 50 μg/mL
  Growth temperature: 37°C
  Growth strain: DH5alpha
  Copy number: High Copy
Gene/Insert
  Gene/Insert name: Beclin1
  Species: H. sapiens (human)
  Insert size (bp): 726
  Mutation: Contains amino acids 1-242 only.
  Entrez Gene: BECN1 (a.k.a. ATG6, VPS30, beclin1)
  Tag / fusion protein: His (N terminal on backbone)
  Cloning method: Restriction Enzyme; 5′ cloning site BamHI (unknown if destroyed); 3′ cloning site NotI (unknown if destroyed)
  Sequencing primers: 5′ T7
Terms and licenses: Academic/Nonprofit Terms; Industry Terms: Not Available to Industry
How to cite: pET28a-Beclin1 (1-242) was a gift from Qing Zhong (Addgene plasmid # 24401 ; http://n2t.net/addgene:24401 ; RRID:Addgene_24401)
